Addgene plasmid #75146: eSrtA(4S-9) pET29b
Purpose: reprogrammed sortase A variant that recognizes alternative substrate LPXSG with high activity and specificity
Depositing lab: David Liu. Depositing organization: Harvard University. Publication: Reprogramming the specificity of sortase enzymes. Dorr BM, Ham HO, An C, Chaikof EL, Liu DR. Proc Natl Acad Sci U S A. 2014 Sep 16;111(37):13343-8. doi: 10.1073/pnas.1411179111. Epub 2014 Sep 3. PubMed 25187567.
Backbone
  Vector backbone: pET29b
  Backbone manufacturer: Novagen
  Backbone size w/o insert (bp): 5370
  Vector type: Bacterial Expression
Growth in bacteria
  Bacterial resistance: Kanamycin, 50 μg/mL
  Growth temperature: 37°C
  Growth strain: DH5alpha
  Copy number: High Copy
Gene/Insert
  Gene/Insert name: reprogrammed sortase A variant (alt name: eSrtA 4S-9)
  Species: Staphylococcus aureus
  Insert size (bp): 441
  Mutation: N98D S102C A104V A118T F122A K134R F144L I182V E189F compared to eSrtA. Deleted amino acids 1-59 (which do not affect catalytic activity).
  Promoter: T7
  Tag / fusion protein: 6x His (C terminal on backbone)
  Cloning method: Restriction Enzyme; 5′ cloning site NdeI (not destroyed); 3′ cloning site BamHI (not destroyed)
  Sequencing primers: 5′ T7; 3′ T7-term
Terms and licenses: Academic/Nonprofit Terms; Industry Terms: Not Available to Industry
Depositor comments: eSrtA(4S-9) has 120 fold change in substrate specificity with activity comparable to eSrtA and it prefers LPXSG substrate over wild-type LPXTG. See sortase A pentamutant (eSrtA) in pET29 for original eSrtA (Addgene plasmid# 75144).
How to cite: eSrtA(4S-9) pET29b was a gift from David Liu (Addgene plasmid # 75146 ; http://n2t.net/addgene:75146 ; RRID:Addgene_75146)
