[The description below was written by a language model from this plasmid's Addgene catalogue record and pLannotate feature annotations shown in this document.]
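Description:
eSrtA(4S-9) pET29b is a bacterial expression plasmid built on the Novagen pET29b backbone that encodes a laboratory-evolved variant of Staphylococcus aureus sortase A. It is maintained in E. coli under kanamycin selection (aminoglycoside phosphotransferase, KanR) and replicates from a ColE1/pBR322-type origin; the feature table also shows the bom region and rop gene from pBR322, and an f1 origin that permits single-stranded DNA production. The catalogue lists it as high copy, although rop normally moderates copy number. Short annotated fragments such as the tetracycline-resistance pieces and a "SET1" match near the terminator appear to be backbone remnants or partial annotation hits rather than functional parts.

The sortase coding sequence was inserted between NdeI and BamHI, downstream of the T7 promoter, a lac operator and the T7 gene 10 ribosome binding site, and is followed by a backbone-encoded C-terminal 6xHis tag (annotated as a partial 9xHis match) and the T7 terminator. The plasmid-borne lacI gene supplies lac repressor, so expression is held off until it is induced with IPTG in a host that provides T7 RNA polymerase. The enzyme lacks amino acids 1–59, which the record states do not affect catalytic activity. Relative to the parental evolved enzyme eSrtA, it carries N98D, S102C, A104V, A118T, F122A, K134R, F144L, I182V and E189F.

According to the depositor, these changes redirect the transpeptidase to prefer LPXSG sorting motifs over the wild-type LPXTG. This is a roughly 120-fold shift in specificity, with activity comparable to eSrtA. The construct is used to produce His-tagged reprogrammed sortase that recognises this alternative substrate with high activity and specificity.
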