Features (pLannotate 1.2.2; 19 found; start..end, strand, type, name):
     12..467     +  rep_origin     f1 ori (sequence partly withheld): f1 bacteriophage origin of replication; arrow indicates direction of (+) strand synthesis
    494..551     +  promoter       AmpR promoter (fragment): bla
    560..1375    -  CDS            KanR: aminoglycoside phosphotransferase; aph(3')-Ia; confers resistance to kanamycin in bacteria or G418 (Geneticin®) in eukaryotes
   1497..2085    +  rep_origin     ori: high-copy-number ColE1/pMB1/pBR322/pUC origin of replication
   2271..2413    -  misc_feature   bom: basis of mobility region from pBR322
   2515..2706    -  CDS            rop: Rop protein, which maintains plasmids at low copy number; rop
   2723..3103    +  CDS            YPB1_ECOLX: Protein predicted: Swiss-Prot protein existence level 4. From Escherichia coli.
   3175..3466    -  CDS            TcR (fragment): tetracycline efflux protein; tet; confers resistance to tetracycline
   3481..3502    -  protein_bind   CAP binding site: CAP binding activates transcription in the presence of cAMP. E. coli catabolite activator protein
   3515..4597    -  CDS            lacI: lac repressor; lacI; The lac repressor binds to the lac operator to inhibit transcription in E. coli. This inhibition can be relieved by adding lactose or isopropyl-β-D-thiogalactopyranoside (IPTG).
   4598..4675    -  promoter       lacI promoter: lacI
   4683..4962    -  CDS            TcR (fragment): tetracycline efflux protein; tet; confers resistance to tetracycline
   4988..5006    +  promoter       T7 promoter: promoter for bacteriophage T7 RNA polymerase
   5007..5031    +  protein_bind   lac operator: The lac repressor binds to the lac operator to inhibit transcription in E. coli. This inhibition can be relieved by adding lactose or isopropyl-β-D-thiogalactopyranoside (IPTG). lac repressor encoded by lacI
   5046..5068    +  RBS            RBS: efficient ribosome binding site from bacteriophage T7 gene 10 (Olins and Rangwala, 1989)
   5067..5519    +  CDS            srtA (fragment): SRTA_STAA8 - Experimental evidence at protein level: Swiss-Prot protein existence level 1. Transpeptidase that anchors surface proteins to the cell wall (PubMed:10427003, PubMed:10446208, PubMed:10535938, PubMed:11714722, PubMed:14769030, PubMed:15247224). Recognizes and modifies its substrate by proteolytic cleavage of a C-terminal sorting signal. Following cleavage, a covalent intermediate is formed via a thioester bond between the sortase and its substrate, which is then transferred and covalently attached to the cell wall (PubMed:10446208, PubMed:10535938, PubMed:11714722, PubMed:14769030,
   5525..5543    +  CDS            9xHis (fragment): 9xHis affinity tag
   5553..5602    +  CDS            SET1 (fragment): solubility-enhancement tag derived from T7 phage gene 10B
   5610..5657    +  terminator     T7 terminator: transcription terminator for bacteriophage T7 RNA polymerase
>Addgene plasmid #75146 | eSrtA(4S-9) pET29b | depositor full sequence | sequence record 142065 | eSrtA(4S-9) pET29b sequence 5682 bps
TGGCGAATGGG
[124 nt withheld, positions 12-135]
C
[91 nt withheld, positions 137-227]
A
[49 nt withheld, positions 229-277]
CCTTTGACGTTGGAGTCCACGTTCTTT
[37 nt withheld, positions 305-341]
ACCCTATCTCGGTCTATTCTTTTGATTTATAAGGGATTTTGCCGATTTCGGCCTATTGGTTAAAAAATGA
GCTGATTTAACAAAAATTTAACGCGAATTTTAACAAAATATTAACGTTTACAATTTCAGGTGGCACTTTT
CGGGGAAATGTGCGCGGAACCCCTATTTGTTTATTTTTCTAAATACATTCAAATATGTATCCGCTCATGA
ATTAATTCTTAGAAAAACTCATCGAGCATCAAATGAAACTGCAATTTATTCATATCAGGATTATCAATAC
CATATTTTTGAAAAAGCCGTTTCTGTAATGAAGGAGAAAACTCACCGAGGCAGTTCCATAGGATGGCAAG
ATCCTGGTATCGGTCTGCGATTCCGACTCGTCCAACATCAATACAACCTATTAATTTCCCCTCGTCAAAA
ATAAGGTTATCAAGTGAGAAATCACCATGAGTGACGACTGAATCCGGTGAGAATGGCAAAAGTTTATGCA
TTTCTTTCCAGACTTGTTCAACAGGCCAGCCATTACGCTCGTCATCAAAATCACTCGCATCAACCAAACC
GTTATTCATTCGTGATTGCGCCTGAGCGAGACGAAATACGCGATCGCTGTTAAAAGGACAATTACAAACA
GGAATCGAATGCAACCGGCGCAGGAACACTGCCAGCGCATCAACAATATTTTCACCTGAATCAGGATATT
CTTCTAATACCTGGAATGCTGTTTTCCCGGGGATCGCAGTGGTGAGTAACCATGCATCATCAGGAGTACG
GATAAAATGCTTGATGGTCGGAAGAGGCATAAATTCCGTCAGCCAGTTTAGTCTGACCATCTCATCTGTA
ACATCATTGGCAACGCTACCTTTGCCATGTTTCAGAAACAACTCTGGCGCATCGGGCTTCCCATACAATC
GATAGATTGTCGCACCTGATTGCCCGACATTATCGCGAGCCCATTTATACCCATATAAATCAGCATCCAT
GTTGGAATTTAATCGCGGCCTAGAGCAAGACGTTTCCCGTTGAATATGGCTCATAACACCCCTTGTATTA
CTGTTTATGTAAGCAGACAGTTTTATTGTTCATGACCAAAATCCCTTAACGTGAGTTTTCGTTCCACTGA
GCGTCAGACCCCGTAGAAAAGATCAAAGGATCTTCTTGAGATCCTTTTTTTCTGCGCGTAATCTGCTGCT
TGCAAACAAAAAAACCACCGCTACCAGCGGTGGTTTGTTTGCCGGATCAAGAGCTACCAACTCTTTTTCC
GAAGGTAACTGGCTTCAGCAGAGCGCAGATACCAAATACTGTCCTTCTAGTGTAGCCGTAGTTAGGCCAC
CACTTCAAGAACTCTGTAGCACCGCCTACATACCTCGCTCTGCTAATCCTGTTACCAGTGGCTGCTGCCA
GTGGCGATAAGTCGTGTCTTACCGGGTTGGACTCAAGACGATAGTTACCGGATAAGGCGCAGCGGTCGGG
CTGAACGGGGGGTTCGTGCACACAGCCCAGCTTGGAGCGAACGACCTACACCGAACTGAGATACCTACAG
CGTGAGCTATGAGAAAGCGCCACGCTTCCCGAAGGGAGAAAGGCGGACAGGTATCCGGTAAGCGGCAGGG
TCGGAACAGGAGAGCGCACGAGGGAGCTTCCAGGGGGAAACGCCTGGTATCTTTATAGTCCTGTCGGGTT
TCGCCACCTCTGACTTGAGCGTCGATTTTTGTGATGCTCGTCAGGGGGGCGGAGCCTATGGAAAAACGCC
AGCAACGCGGCCTTTTTACGGTTCCTGGCCTTTTGCTGGCCTTTTGCTCACATGTTCTTTCCTGCGTTAT
CCCCTGATTCTGTGGATAACCGTATTACCGCCTTTGAGTGAGCTGATACCGCTCGCCGCAGCCGAACGAC
CGAGCGCAGCGAGTCAGTGAGCGAGGAAGCGGAAGAGCGCCTGATGCGGTATTTTCTCCTTACGCATCTG
TGCGGTATTTCACACCGCATATATGGTGCACTCTCAGTACAATCTGCTCTGATGCCGCATAGTTAAGCCA
GTATACACTCCGCTATCGCTACGTGACTGGGTCATGGCTGCGCCCCGACACCCGCCAACACCCGCTGACG
CGCCCTGACGGGCTTGTCTGCTCCCGGCATCCGCTTACAGACAAGCTGTGACCGTCTCCGGGAGCTGCAT
GTGTCAGAGGTTTTCACCGTCATCACCGAAACGCGCGAGGCAGCTGCGGTAAAGCTCATCAGCGTGGTCG
TGAAGCGATTCACAGATGTCTGCCTGTTCATCCGCGTCCAGCTCGTTGAGTTTCTCCAGAAGCGTTAATG
TCTGGCTTCTGATAAAGCGGGCCATGTTAAGGGCGGTTTTTTCCTGTTTGGTCACTGATGCCTCCGTGTA
AGGGGGATTTCTGTTCATGGGGGTAATGATACCGATGAAACGAGAGAGGATGCTCACGATACGGGTTACT
GATGATGAACATGCCCGGTTACTGGAACGTTGTGAGGGTAAACAACTGGCGGTATGGATGCGGCGGGACC
AGAGAAAAATCACTCAGGGTCAATGCCAGCGCTTCGTTAATACAGATGTAGGTGTTCCACAGGGTAGCCA
GCAGCATCCTGCGATGCAGATCCGGAACATAATGGTGCAGGGCGCTGACTTCCGCGTTTCCAGACTTTAC
GAAACACGGAAACCGAAGACCATTCATGTTGTTGCTCAGGTCGCAGACGTTTTGCAGCAGCAGTCGCTTC
ACGTTCGCTCGCGTATCGGTGATTCATTCTGCTAACCAGTAAGGCAACCCCGCCAGCCTAGCCGGGTCCT
CAACGACAGGAGCACGATCATGCGCACCCGTGGGGCCGCCATGCCGGCGATAATGGCCTGCTTCTCGCCG
AAACGTTTGGTGGCGGGACCAGTGACGAAGGCTTGAGCGAGGGCGTGCAAGATTCCGAATACCGCAAGCG
ACAGGCCGATCATCGTCGCGCTCCAGCGAAAGCGGTCCTCGCCGAAAATGACCCAGAGCGCTGCCGGCAC
CTGTCCTACGAGTTGCATGATAAAGAAGACAGTCATAAGTGCGGCGACGATAGTCATGCCCCGCGCCCAC
CGGAAGGAGCTGACTGGGTTGAAGGCTCTCAAGGGCATCGGTCGAGATCCCGGTGCCTAATGAGTGAGCT
AACTTACATTAATTGCGTTGCGCTCACTGCCCGCTTTCCAGTCGGGAAACCTGTCGTGCCAGCTGCATTA
ATGAATCGGCCAACGCGCGGGGAGAGGCGGTTTGCGTATTGGGCGCCAGGGTGGTTTTTCTTTTCACCAG
TGAGACGGGCAACAGCTGATTGCCCTTCACCGCCTGGCCCTGAGAGAGTTGCAGCAAGCGGTCCACGCTG
GTTTGCCCCAGCAGGCGAAAATCCTGTTTGATGGTGGTTAACGGCGGGATATAACATGAGCTGTCTTCGG
TATCGTCGTATCCCACTACCGAGATGTCCGCACCAACGCGCAGCCCGGACTCGGTAATGGCGCGCATTGC
GCCCAGCGCCATCTGATCGTTGGCAACCAGCATCGCAGTGGGAACGATGCCCTCATTCAGCATTTGCATG
GTTTGTTGAAAACCGGACATGGCACTCCAGTCGCCTTCCCGTTCCGCTATCGGCTGAATTTGATTGCGAG
TGAGATATTTATGCCAGCCAGCCAGACGCAGACGCGCCGAGACAGAACTTAATGGGCCCGCTAACAGCGC
GATTTGCTGGTGACCCAATGCGACCAGATGCTCCACGCCCAGTCGCGTACCGTCTTCATGGGAGAAAATA
ATACTGTTGATGGGTGTCTGGTCAGAGACATCAAGAAATAACGCCGGAACATTAGTGCAGGCAGCTTCCA
CAGCAATGGCATCCTGGTCATCCAGCGGATAGTTAATGATCAGCCCACTGACGCGTTGCGCGAGAAGATT
GTGCACCGCCGCTTTACAGGCTTCGACGCCGCTTCGTTCTACCATCGACACCACCACGCTGGCACCCAGT
TGATCGGCGCGAGATTTAATCGCCGCGACAATTTGCGACGGCGCGTGCAGGGCCAGACTGGAGGTGGCAA
CGCCAATCAGCAACGACTGTTTGCCCGCCAGTTGTTGTGCCACGCGGTTGGGAATGTAATTCAGCTCCGC
CATCGCCGCTTCCACTTTTTCCCGCGTTTTCGCAGAAACGTGGCTGGCCTGGTTCACCACGCGGGAAACG
GTCTGATAAGAGACACCGGCATACTCTGCGACATCGTATAACGTTACTGGTTTCACATTCACCACCCTGA
ATTGACTCTCTTCCGGGCGCTATCATGCCATACCGCGAAAGGTTTTGCGCCATTCGATGGTGTCCGGGAT
CTCGACGCTCTCCCTTATGCGACTCCTGCATTAGGAAGCAGCCCAGTAGTAGGTTGAGGCCGTTGAGCAC
CGCCGCCGCAAGGAATGGTGCATGCAAGGAGATGGCGCCCAACAGTCCCCCGGCCACGGGGCCTGCCACC
ATACCCACGCCGAAACAAGCGCTCATGAGCCCGAAGTGGCGAGCCCGATCTTCCCCATCGGTGATGTCGG
CGATATAGGCGCCAGCAACCGCACCTGTGGCGCCGGTGATGCCGGCCACGATGCGTCCGGCGTAGAGGAT
CGAGATCGATCTCGATCCCGCGAAATTAATACGACTCACTATAGGGGAATTGTGAGCGGATAACAATTCC
CCTCTAGAAATAATTTTGTTTAACTTTAAGAAGGAGATATACATATGCAGGCGAAACCGCAGATTCCGAA
AGATAAAAGCAAAGTGGCGGGCTATATTGAAATTCCGGATGCGGATATTAAAGAACCGGTGTATCCGGGC
CCGGCGACCCGTGAACAGCTGGATCGTGGTGTGTGCTTTGTGGAAGAAAACGAAAGCCTGGATGATCAGA
ACATTAGCATTACCGGCCATACCGCGATTGACCGTCCGAACTATCAGTTTACCAACCTGAGGGCGGCGAA
AAAAGGCAGCATGGTGTATCTTAAAGTGGGCAACGAAACCCGTAAATATAAAATGACCAGCATTCGTAAC
GTGAAACCGACCGCGGTGGAAGTGCTGGATGAACAGAAAGGCAAAGATAAACAGCTGACCCTGGTGACCT
GCGATGATTATAACTTTGAAACCGGCGTGTGGGAAACCCGTAAAATTTTTGTGGCGACCGAAGTGAAAGG
ATCCCACCACCACCACCACCACTGAGATCCGGCTGCTAACAAAGCCCGAAAGGAAGCTGAGTTGGCTGCT
GCCACCGCTGAGCAATAACTAGCATAACCCCTTGGGGCCTCTAAACGGGTCTTGAGGGGTTTTTTGCTGA
AAGGAGGAACTATATCCGGAT
