>Addgene plasmid #75146 | eSrtA(4S-9) pET29b | addgene partial sequence | sequence record 146217 | T7term 5'-GCTAGTTATTGCTCAGCGG-3'
TAGCAGCCGGATCTCAGTGGTGGTGGTGGTGGTGGGATCCTTTCACTTCGGTCGCCACAAAAATTTTACG
GGTTTCCCACACGCCGGTTTCAAAGTTATAATCATCGCAGGTCACCAGGGTCAGCTGTTTATCTTTGCCT
TTCTGTTCATCCAGCACTTCCACCGCGGTCGGTTTCACGTTACGAATGCTGGTCATTTTATATTTACGGG
TTTCGTTGCCCACTTTAAGATACACCATGCTGCCTTTTTTCGCCGCCCTCAGGTTGGTAAACTGATAGTT
CGGACGGTCAATCGCGGTATGGCCGGTAATGCTAATGTTCTGATCATCCAGGCTTTCGTTTTCTTCCACA
AAGCACACACCACGATCCAGCTGTTCACGGGTCGCCGGGCCCGGATACACCGGTTCTTTAATATCCGCAT
CCGGAATTTCAATATAGCCCGCCACTTTGCTTTTATCTTTCGGAATCTGCGGTTTCGCCTGCATATGTAT
ATCTCCTTCTTAAAGTTAAACAAAATTATTTCTAGAGGGGAATTGTTATCCGCTCACAATTCCCCTATAG
TGAGTCGTATTAATTTCGCGGGATCGAGATCGATCTCGATCCTCTACGCCGGACGCATCGTGGCCGGCAT
CACCGGCGCCACAGGTGCGGTTGCTGGCGCCTATATCGCCGACATCACCGATGGGGAAGATCGGGCTCGC
CACTTCGGGCTCATGAGCGCTTGTTTCGGCGTGGGTATGGTGGCAGGCCCCGTGGCCGGGGGACTGTTGG
GCGCCATCTCCTTGCATGCACCATTCCTTGCGGCGGCGGTGCTCAACGGCCTCAACCTACTACTGG
