>Addgene plasmid #75146 | eSrtA(4S-9) pET29b | addgene partial sequence | sequence record 147592 | T7 5'-TAATACGACTCACTATAGGG-3'
ACTTTAAGAAGGAGATATACATATGCAGGCGAAACCGCAGATTCCGAAAGATAAAAGCAAAGTGGCGGGC
TATATTGAAATTCCGGATGCGGATATTAAAGAACCGGTGTATCCGGGCCCGGCGACCCGTGAACAGCTGG
ATCGTGGTGTGTGCTTTGTGGAAGAAAACGAAAGCCTGGATGATCAGAACATTAGCATTACCGGCCATAC
CGCGATTGACCGTCCGAACTATCAGTTTACCAACCTGAGGGCGGCGAAAAAAGGCAGCATGGTGTATCTT
AAAGTGGGCAACGAAACCCGTAAATATAAAATGACCAGCATTCGTAACGTGAAACCGACCGCGGTGGAAG
TGCTGGATGAACAGAAAGGCAAAGATAAACAGCTGACCCTGGTGACCTGCGATGATTATAACTTTGAAAC
CGGCGTGTGGGAAACCCGTAAAATTTTTGTGGCGACCGAAGTGAAAGGATCCCACCACCACCACCACCAC
TGAGATCCGGCTGCTAACAAAGCCCGAAAGGAAGCTGAGTTGGCTGCTGCCACCGCTGAGCAATAACTAG
CATAACCCCTTGGGGCCTCTAAACGGGTCTTGAGGGGTTTTTTGCTGAAAGGAGGAACTATATCCGGATT
GGCGAATGGG
[112 nt withheld, positions 641-752]
